Addgene plasmid #250089: pGEX-Grip2-PDZ-5
Purpose: Bacterial expression of Grip2 PDZ domain 5
Depositing lab: Mark Bedford. Depositing organization: University of Texas MD Anderson Cancer Center. Publication: PRMT5 C-terminal Phosphorylation Modulates a 14-3-3/PDZ Interaction Switch. Espejo AB, Gao G, Black K, Gayatri S, Veland N, Kim J, Chen T, Sudol M, Walker C, Bedford MT. J Biol Chem. 2017 Feb 10;292(6):2255-2265. doi: 10.1074/jbc.M116.760330. Epub 2016 Dec 28. PubMed 28031468.
Backbone
  Vector backbone: pGEX-4T-1
  Backbone size w/o insert (bp): 4900
  Vector type: Bacterial Expression
Growth in bacteria
  Bacterial resistance: Ampicillin, 100 μg/mL
  Growth temperature: 37°C
  Growth strain: DH5alpha
  Copy number: High Copy
Gene/Insert
  Gene/Insert name: Grip2 (5/7)
  Species: M. musculus (mouse)
  Insert size (bp): 264
  Mutation: None
  Entrez Gene: Grip2
  Cloning method: Restriction Enzyme; 5′ cloning site Unknown (unknown if destroyed)
Terms and licenses: Academic/Nonprofit Terms; Industry Terms: Not Available to Industry
Depositor comments: UniProt ID: E0CXS4
How to cite: pGEX-Grip2-PDZ-5 was a gift from Mark Bedford (Addgene plasmid # 250089 ; http://n2t.net/addgene:250089 ; RRID:Addgene_250089)
