[The description below was written by a language model from this plasmid's Addgene catalogue record and pLannotate feature annotations shown in this document.]
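Description:
pGEX-Grip2-PDZ-5 is a bacterial expression plasmid built on the pGEX-4T-1 backbone and designed to produce the fifth of the seven PDZ domains of mouse Grip2 as a glutathione S-transferase fusion protein in E. coli. It replicates from a high-copy ColE1/pMB1-type origin and is selected with ampicillin through the β-lactamase (AmpR) gene and its own promoter. The sequenced record is about 5.2 kb, consistent with the roughly 4.9 kb backbone plus a 264 bp insert.

Expression is driven by the tac promoter, a strong trp/lac hybrid, followed by a lac operator. The plasmid also carries lacI with its promoter, so the lac repressor keeps the cassette off until it is induced with IPTG. Downstream, the Schistosoma japonicum GST coding sequence is followed almost immediately by the Grip2 fragment, giving an N-terminal GST tag that allows affinity capture on glutathione resin. The automated annotation labels the insert by similarity to human GRIP2, whereas the catalogue entry gives the species as mouse with no mutations; this most likely reflects a closest-match database hit rather than a real discrepancy. The annotated match is also somewhat longer than the stated insert size. The cloning sites used are not recorded. Other annotated elements (a lacZα segment with the lac promoter, operator and CAP site, bom fragments, and short RSF ori and yciV fragments) appear to be backbone remnants rather than functional payload.

The stated purpose is bacterial expression of this isolated PDZ domain. The associated publication concerns 14-3-3 and PDZ domain interactions with PRMT5, which suggests the recombinant GST-fused domain was used in protein-binding studies.
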