Features (pLannotate 1.2.2; 17 found; start..end, strand, type, name):
      1..124     +  rep_origin     RSF ori (fragment): Plasmids containing the RSF 1030 origin of replication can be propagated in E. coli cells that contain additional plasmids with compatible origins.
    129..180     -  misc_feature   bom (fragment): basis of mobility region from pBR322
    187..264     +  promoter       lacI promoter: lacI
    265..1347    +  CDS            lacI: lac repressor; lacI; The lac repressor binds to the lac operator to inhibit transcription in E. coli. This inhibition can be relieved by adding lactose or isopropyl-β-D-thiogalactopyranoside (IPTG).
   1360..1381    +  protein_bind   CAP binding site: CAP binding activates transcription in the presence of cAMP. E. coli catabolite activator protein
   1396..1426    +  promoter       lac promoter: promoter for the E. coli lac operon
   1434..1450    +  protein_bind   lac operator: The lac repressor binds to the lac operator to inhibit transcription in E. coli. This inhibition can be relieved by adding lactose or isopropyl-β-D-thiogalactopyranoside (IPTG). lac repressor encoded by lacI
   1470..1643    +  CDS            lacZα: LacZα fragment of β-galactosidase; lacZ fragment
   1907..2023    -  CDS            yciV (fragment): RNAAM_ECOLI - Also known as trpH From Escherichia coli (strain K12).
   2099..2127    +  promoter       tac promoter: strong E. coli promoter; hybrid between the trp and lac UV5 promoters
   2135..2151    +  protein_bind   lac operator: The lac repressor binds to the lac operator to inhibit transcription in E. coli. This inhibition can be relieved by adding lactose or isopropyl-β-D-thiogalactopyranoside (IPTG). lac repressor encoded by lacI
   2174..2827    +  CDS            GST26_SCHJA: Experimental evidence at protein level: Swiss-Prot protein existence level 1. GST isoenzymes appear to play a central role in the parasite detoxification system. Other functions are also suspected including a role in increasing the solubility of haematin in the parasite gut. From Schistosoma japonicum (Blood fluke).
   2837..3154    +  CDS            GRIP2 (fragment): GRIP2_HUMAN - Also known as KIAA1719 From Homo sapiens (Human).
   3277..3317    +  misc_feature   bom (fragment): basis of mobility region from pBR322
   3422..3526    +  promoter       AmpR promoter: bla
   3527..4387    +  CDS            AmpR: β-lactamase; bla; confers resistance to ampicillin, carbenicillin, and related antibiotics
   4558..5146    +  rep_origin     ori: high-copy-number ColE1/pMB1/pBR322/pUC origin of replication
>Addgene plasmid #250089 | pGEX-Grip2-PDZ-5 | addgene full sequence | sequence record 498116 | Addgene NGS Result
ATGTTCTTTCCTGCGTTATCCCCTGATTCTGTGGATAACCGTATTACCGCCTTTGAGTGAGCTGATACCG
CTCGCCGCAGCCGAACGACCGAGCGCAGCGAGTCAGTGAGCGAGGAAGCGGAAGAGCGCCTGATGCGGTA
TTTTCTCCTTACGCATCTGTGCGGTATTTCACACCGCATAAATTCCGACACCATCGAATGGCGCAAAACC
TTTCGCGGTATGGCATGATAGCGCCCGGAAGAGAGTCAATTCAGGGTGGTGAATGTGAAACCAGTAACGT
TATACGATGTCGCAGAGTATGCCGGTGTCTCTTATCAGACCGTTTCCCGCGTGGTGAACCAGGCCAGCCA
CGTTTCTGCGAAAACGCGGGAAAAAGTGGAAGCGGCGATGGCGGAGCTGAATTACATTCCCAACCGCGTG
GCACAACAACTGGCGGGCAAACAGTCGTTGCTGATTGGCGTTGCCACCTCCAGTCTGGCCCTGCACGCGC
CGTCGCAAATTGTCGCGGCGATTAAATCTCGCGCCGATCAACTGGGTGCCAGCGTGGTGGTGTCGATGGT
AGAACGAAGCGGCGTCGAAGCCTGTAAAGCGGCGGTGCACAATCTTCTCGCGCAACGCGTCAGTGGGCTG
ATCATTAACTATCCGCTGGATGACCAGGATGCCATTGCTGTGGAAGCTGCCTGCACTAATGTTCCGGCGT
TATTTCTTGATGTCTCTGACCAGACACCCATCAACAGTATTATTTTCTCCCATGAAGACGGTACGCGACT
GGGCGTGGAGCATCTGGTCGCATTGGGTCACCAGCAAATCGCGCTGTTAGCGGGCCCATTAAGTTCTGTC
TCGGCGCGTCTGCGTCTGGCTGGCTGGCATAAATATCTCACTCGCAATCAAATTCAGCCGATAGCGGAAC
GGGAAGGCGACTGGAGTGCCATGTCCGGTTTTCAACAAACCATGCAAATGCTGAATGAGGGCATCGTTCC
CACTGCGATGCTGGTTGCCAACGATCAGATGGCGCTGGGCGCAATGCGCGCCATTACCGAGTCCGGGCTG
CGCGTTGGTGCGGATATCTCGGTAGTGGGATACGACGATACCGAAGACAGCTCATGTTATATCCCGCCGT
TAACCACCATCAAACAGGATTTTCGCCTGCTGGGGCAAACCAGCGTGGACCGCTTGCTGCAACTCTCTCA
GGGCCAGGCGGTGAAGGGCAATCAGCTGTTGCCCGTCTCACTGGTGAAAAGAAAAACCACCCTGGCGCCC
AATACGCAAACCGCCTCTCCCCGCGCGTTGGCCGATTCATTAATGCAGCTGGCACGACAGGTTTCCCGAC
TGGAAAGCGGGCAGTGAGCGCAACGCAATTAATGTAAGTTAGCTCACTCATTAGGCACCCCAGGCTTTAC
ACTTTATGCTTCCGGCTCGTATGTTGTGTGGAATTGTGAGCGGATAACAATTTCACACAGGAAACAGCTA
TGACCATGATTACGGATTCACTGGCCGTCGTTTTACAACGTCGTGACTGGGAAAACCCTGGCGTTACCCA
ACTTAATCGCCTTGCAGCACATCCCCCTTTCGCCAGCTGGCGTAATAGCGAAGAGGCCCGCACCGATCGC
CCTTCCCAACAGTTGCGCAGCCTGAATGGCGAATGGCGCTTTGCCTGGTTTCCGGCACCAGAAGCGGTGC
CGGAAAGCTGGCTGGAGTGCGATCTTCCTGAGGCCGATACTGTCGTCGTCCCCTCAAACTGGCAGATGCA
CGGTTACGATGCGCCCATCTACACCAACGTGACCTATCCCATTACGGTCAATCCGCCGTTTGTTCCCACG
GAGAATCCGACGGGTTGTTACTCGCTCACATTTAATGTTGATGAAAGCTGGCTACAGGAAGGCCAGACGC
GAATTATTTTTGATGGCGTTGGAATTAGCTTATCGACTGCACGGTGCACCAATGCTTCTGGCGTCAGGCA
GCCATCGGAAGCTGTGGTATGGCTGTGCAGGTCGTAAATCACTGCATAATTCGTGTCGCTCAAGGCGCAC
TCCCGTTCTGGATAATGTTTTTTGCGCCGACATCATAACGGTTCTGGCAAATATTCTGAAATGAGCTGTT
GACAATTAATCATCGGCTCGTATAATGTGTGGAATTGTGAGCGGATAACAATTTCACACAGGAAACAGTA
TTCATGTCCCCTATACTAGGTTATTGGAAAATTAAGGGCCTTGTGCAACCCACTCGACTTCTTTTGGAAT
ATCTTGAAGAAAAATATGAAGAGCATTTGTATGAGCGCGATGAAGGTGATAAATGGCGAAACAAAAAGTT
TGAATTGGGTTTGGAGTTTCCCAATCTTCCTTATTATATTGATGGTGATGTTAAATTAACACAGTCTATG
GCCATCATACGTTATATAGCTGACAAGCACAACATGTTGGGTGGTTGTCCAAAAGAGCGTGCAGAGATTT
CAATGCTTGAAGGAGCGGTTTTGGATATTAGATACGGTGTTTCGAGAATTGCATATAGTAAAGACTTTGA
AACTCTCAAAGTTGATTTTCTTAGCAAGCTACCTGAAATGCTGAAAATGTTCGAAGATCGTTTATGTCAT
AAAACATATTTAAATGGTGATCATGTAACCCATCCTGACTTCATGTTGTATGACGCTCTTGATGTTGTTT
TATACATGGACCCAATGTGCCTGGATGCGTTCCCAAAATTAGTTTGTTTTAAAAAACGTATTGAAGCTAT
CCCACAAATTGATAAGTACTTGAAATCCAGCAAGTATATAGCATGGCCTTTGCAGGGCTGGCAAGCCACG
TTTGGTGGTGGCGACCATCCTCCAAAATCGGATCTGGTTCCGCGTGGATCCACATTTCATGTGAAACTGC
CGAAAAAACGCAGCGTGGAATTAGGTATTACGATTTCTAGCGCGAGTCGCAAACGTGGCGAACCGCTGAT
TATCTCTGACATCAAAAAAGGTAGTGTTGCTCATCGTACAGGCACCTTAGAACCGGGCGATAAACTGTTA
GCCATTGATAATATCCGTCTGGATAATTGTCCTATGGAAGATGCGGTGCAGATCCTGCGTCAGTGTGAGG
ATCTGGTTAAACTGAAAATTCGCCTCGAGCGGCCGCATCGTGACTGACTGACGATCTGCCTCGCGCGTTT
CGGTGATGACGGTGAAAACCTCTGACACATGCAGCTCCCGGAGACGGTCACAGCTTGTCTGTAAGCGGAT
GCCGGGAGCAGACAAGCCCGTCAGGGCGCGTCAGCGGGTGTTGGCGGGTGTCGGGGCGCAGCCATGACCC
AGTCACGTAGCGATAGCGGAGTGTATAATTCTTGAAGACGAAAGGGCCTCGTGATACGCCTATTTTTATA
GGTTAATGTCATGATAATAATGGTTTCTTAGACGTCAGGTGGCACTTTTCGGGGAAATGTGCGCGGAACC
CCTATTTGTTTATTTTTCTAAATACATTCAAATATGTATCCGCTCATGAGACAATAACCCTGATAAATGC
TTCAATAATATTGAAAAAGGAAGAGTATGAGTATTCAACATTTCCGTGTCGCCCTTATTCCCTTTTTTGC
GGCATTTTGCCTTCCTGTTTTTGCTCACCCAGAAACGCTGGTGAAAGTAAAAGATGCTGAAGATCAGTTG
GGTGCACGAGTGGGTTACATCGAACTGGATCTCAACAGCGGTAAGATCCTTGAGAGTTTTCGCCCCGAAG
AACGTTTTCCAATGATGAGCACTTTTAAAGTTCTGCTATGTGGCGCGGTATTATCCCGTGTTGACGCCGG
GCAAGAGCAACTCGGTCGCCGCATACACTATTCTCAGAATGACTTGGTTGAGTACTCACCAGTCACAGAA
AAGCATCTTACGGATGGCATGACAGTAAGAGAATTATGCAGTGCTGCCATAACCATGAGTGATAACACTG
CGGCCAACTTACTTCTGACAACGATCGGAGGACCGAAGGAGCTAACCGCTTTTTTGCACAACATGGGGGA
TCATGTAACTCGCCTTGATCGTTGGGAACCGGAGCTGAATGAAGCCATACCAAACGACGAGCGTGACACC
ACGATGCCTGCAGCAATGGCAACAACGTTGCGCAAACTATTAACTGGCGAACTACTTACTCTAGCTTCCC
GGCAACAATTAATAGACTGGATGGAGGCGGATAAAGTTGCAGGACCACTTCTGCGCTCGGCCCTTCCGGC
TGGCTGGTTTATTGCTGATAAATCTGGAGCCGGTGAGCGTGGGTCTCGCGGTATCATTGCAGCACTGGGG
CCAGATGGTAAGCCCTCCCGTATCGTAGTTATCTACACGACGGGGAGTCAGGCAACTATGGATGAACGAA
ATAGACAGATCGCTGAGATAGGTGCCTCACTGATTAAGCATTGGTAACTGTCAGACCAAGTTTACTCATA
TATACTTTAGATTGATTTAAAACTTCATTTTTAATTTAAAAGGATCTAGGTGAAGATCCTTTTTGATAAT
CTCATGACCAAAATCCCTTAACGTGAGTTTTCGTTCCACTGAGCGTCAGACCCCGTAGAAAAGATCAAAG
GATCTTCTTGAGATCCTTTTTTTCTGCGCGTAATCTGCTGCTTGCAAACAAAAAAACCACCGCTACCAGC
GGTGGTTTGTTTGCCGGATCAAGAGCTACCAACTCTTTTTCCGAAGGTAACTGGCTTCAGCAGAGCGCAG
ATACCAAATACTGTCCTTCTAGTGTAGCCGTAGTTAGGCCACCACTTCAAGAACTCTGTAGCACCGCCTA
CATACCTCGCTCTGCTAATCCTGTTACCAGTGGCTGCTGCCAGTGGCGATAAGTCGTGTCTTACCGGGTT
GGACTCAAGACGATAGTTACCGGATAAGGCGCAGCGGTCGGGCTGAACGGGGGGTTCGTGCACACAGCCC
AGCTTGGAGCGAACGACCTACACCGAACTGAGATACCTACAGCGTGAGCTATGAGAAAGCGCCACGCTTC
CCGAAGGGAGAAAGGCGGACAGGTATCCGGTAAGCGGCAGGGTCGGAACAGGAGAGCGCACGAGGGAGCT
TCCAGGGGGAAACGCCTGGTATCTTTATAGTCCTGTCGGGTTTCGCCACCTCTGACTTGAGCGTCGATTT
TTGTGATGCTCGTCAGGGGGGCGGAGCCTATGGAAAAACGCCAGCAACGCGGCCTTTTTACGGTTCCTGG
CCTTTTGCTGGCCTTTTGCTCAC
